>Addgene plasmid #131148 | pSK247 | addgene full sequence | sequence record 256134 | Addgene NGS Result
CCGGTAGAGGTGTGGTCAATAAGAGCGACCTCATACTATACCTGAGAAAGCAACCTGACCTACAGGAAAG
AGTTACTCAAGAATAAGAATTTTCGTTTTAAAACCTAAGAGTCACTTTAAAATTTGTATACACTTATTTT
TTTTATAACTTATTTAATAATAAAAATCATAAATCATAAGAAATTCGCTTATTTAGAAGTGGCGCGCCTT
ACTTGTACAGCTCGTCCATGCCCATCACATCGGTAAAGGCCTTTTGCCACTCCTTGAAGTTGAGCTCGGT
CTTGGAGTGCTTGAGCTCCGTCTTACGGAACACGTACATCGGCTGGTTCTTCAGATAGTTAGCCGCCATT
GGCTTGGCAAAGGTGTAGGTGGTCCGCGCAGTGCTCCGGTAGCGCTTGCCATTTCCAGTGGTGTAACTCC
ACTTAAAGGTACTGATGATGGTTTTGTCGTTGGGGTAAGTCTTCTTCGACCTGCACCAGTCCGCAGCGGT
CAGCGAGTTGGTCATCACAGGACCGTCAGCAGGGAAACCAGTCCCCTTCACCTGGGCCTCTCCTTTGATG
TGGCTTCCCTCGTAGGTGTAGCGGTAGTTAACAGTAAGGGAGGCACCATCTTCAAACTGCATTGTGCGAT
GGACTTGGTATCCGGAGCCATCTACCATGGCGGCCTGGAAAGGCGACATCCCGTCAGGGTAGGGCAGGTA
CTGATGGAAGCCATACCCGATATGAGGGACCAGAATCCAGGGGGAGAACTGGAGGTCACCCTTGGTGGAC
TTCAGGTTTAACTCCTCATAACCATCATTTGGATTGCCGGTGCCCTGACCCACCATGTCAAAGTCCACAC
CGTTGATGGAGCCAAAGATGTGTAACTCATGTGTCGCTGGGAGAGAGGCCATGTTATCCTCCTCGCCCAT
TTTTTGTTTAAACAGTGTGTGTATTTGTGTTTGTGTGTCTATAGAAGTATAGTAATTTATGCTGCAAAGG
TCCTAATGTATAAGGAAAGAATATTTAGAGAAAAGAAGAAAACAAGAGTTTTATATACATACAGAGCACA
TGCATGCCATATGATCATGTGTCGTCGCACACATATATATATGCCTGTATGTGTCAGCACTAAAGTTGCC
TGGCCATCCACGCTATATATACACGCCTGGCGGATCTGGGCCGGCCACACGTCCTAACTTCTAAAACACG
TCCTCAGATAATTACACGTCCTCAGATTTAGGACACGTCCTCAATGCTTTAAACACGTCCTCATATTTAA
TACACGTCCTCACTTTAGAACCACACGTCCTCAATTAAACTACACGTCCTCATTAATTAAAGAAAATACC
GCATCAGGAAATTGTAAACGTTAATATTTTGTTAAAATTCGCGTTAAATTTTTGTTAAATCAGCTCATTT
TTTAACCAATAGGCCGAAATCGGCAAAATCCCTTATAAATCAAAAGAATAGACCGAGATAGGGTTGAGTG
ATGAAAACGTGATTGAAGGAGTTGAAACCTTGCTAGATATTTTTATGAAATTCTAGATATATTGAGAGGT
GAAGTTTACCTTGTTTATGGTATATGGTACAAAAAGAACTAAACTAATTATACGTCTATATATATATATA
TATATATAACAGCTTTATTAAACCTTGTTTTTTAATATAGAAGAAAATGCTTTATGATCGGTATTATTGT
GTTTGCATTTACTTATGTTTGCAAGAAATTACATGAGGGCCCTCATTATGAAGAAGCGTAATCTGGGACG
TCGTATGGGTAACTACCAGCGTAGTCTGGTACGTCATATGGATAACCGGCGTAATCAGGGACGTCATAAG
GATATCTTGAGGCATAATCAGGTACATCGTATGGATAAGAACCTGCGTAGTCAGGAACATCGTAAGGGTA
ACCAGCATAATCTGGAACATCATATGGGTATCTAGCAGCAGAACCAGAATTGATATCCAAACCAGCCAAT
TTCAAAGCCAATTCGCCGGCAGAACCTCTCAGGTGGGTTTTTAGGTGTCTAGTCAATTGATCATGTCTAC
TGAAGTTGCGCATGCATATTCGGCATTGGAATGGCTTCTCGCCGGTGTGCGTACGTAGATGTCTTCTCAA
ATTAGCTCTATCGGAGAAATTTCGCATACAGATCCGACACTGAAACGGTTTTTCACCGGTATGAGTACGG
GTATGTCTTTGCAAAATGAAATTTCTCGAAAAGTTCCGCATGCAAATGCGACACTGGAAGGGGCGCTCCC
CGGGTCTAGCACCACCACCATATTCATCAATACCCAAGGCATCGGTGAACATTTGTTCGAATTCAAAGTC
AGCCATATCTAAAGCACCATATGGAGCAGAATCATGTGGAGTAAAACCTGGACCTGGAGAATCACCGTCA
CCCAACATATCCAAATCAAAATCATCCAAAGCATCAGCATGAGCCATAGCAACATCTTCACCATCCAAAT
GCAATTCATCACCCAAAGAAACATCAGTTGGTGGAGCTTGTAAACCACCATCAACTGGAACACCATGAAT
ACCAACCTTTCTCTTCTTCTTTGGAGCCATTAAGCTTGATATCGAATTCCTGCAGCCCATCACCACTTTG
TACAAGAAAGCTGAACGAGAAACGTAAAATGATATAAATATCAATATATTAAATTAGATTTTGCATAAAA
AACAGACTACATAATACTGTAAAACACAACATATCCAGTCACTATGGTCGACCTGCAGACTGGCTGTGTA
TAAGGGAGCCTGACATTTATATTCCCCAGAACATCAGGTTAATGGCGTTTTTGATGTCATTTTCGCGGTG
GCTGAGATCAGCCACTTCTTCCCCGATAACGGAGACCGGCACACTGGCCATATCGGTGGTCATCATGCGC
CAGCTTTCATCCCCGATATGCACCACCGGGTAAAGTTCACGGGAGACTTTATCTGACAGCAGACGTGCAC
TGGCCAGGGGGATCACCATCCGTCGCCCGGGCGTGTCAATAATATCACTCTGTACATCCACAAACAGACG
ATAACGGCTCTCTCTTTTATAGGTGTAAACCTTAAACTGCATTTCACCAGCCCCTGTTCTCGTCAGCAAA
AGAGCCGTTCATTTCAATAAACCGGGCGACCTCAGCCATCCCTTCCTGATTTTCCGCTTTCCAGCGTTCG
GCACGCAGACGACGGGCTTCATTCTGCATGGTTGTGCTTACCAGACCGGAGATATTGACATCATATATGC
CTTGAGCAACTGATAGCTGTCGCTGTCAACTGTCACTGTAATACGCTGCTTCATAGCATACCTCTTTTTG
ACATACTTCGGGTATACATATCAGTATATATTCTTATACCGCAAAAATCAGCGCGCAAATACGCATACTG
TTATCTGGCTTTTAGTAAGCCGGATCCACGCGTTTACGCCCCGCCCTGCCACTCATCGCAGTACTGTTGT
AATTCATTAAGCATTCTGCCGACATGGAAGCCATCACAAACGGCATGATGAACCTGAATCGCCAGCGGCA
TCAGCACCTTGTCGCCTTGCGTATAATATTTGCCCATGGTGAAAACGGGGGCGAAGAAGTTGTCCATATT
GGCCACGTTTAAATCAAAACTGGTGAAACTCACCCAGGGATTGGCTGAGACGAAAAACATATTCTCAATA
AACCCTTTAGGGAAATAGGCCAGGTTTTCACCGTAACACGCCACATCTTGCGAATATATGTGTAGAAACT
GCCGGAAATCGTCGTGGTATTCACTCCAGAGCGATGAAAACGTTTCAGTTTGCTCATGGAAAACGGTGTA
ACAAGGGTGAACACTATCCCATATCACCAGCTCACCGTCTTTCATTGCCATACGGAATTCCGGATGAGCA
TTCATCAGGCGGGCAAGAATGTGAATAAAGGCCGGATAAAACTTGTGCTTATTTTTCTTTACGGTCTTTA
AAAAGGCCGTAATATCCAGCTGAACGGTCTGGTTATAGGTACATTGAGCAACTGACTGAAATGCCTCAAA
ATGTTCTTTACGATGCCATTGGGATATATCAACGGTGGTATATCCAGTGATTTTTTTCTCCATTTTAGCT
TCCTTAGCTCCTGAAAATCTCGACGGATCCTAACTCAAAATCCACACATTATACGAGCCGGAAGCATAAA
GTGTAAAGCCTGGGGTGCCTAATGCGGCCGCCATAGTGACTGGATATGTTGTGTTTTACAGTATTATGTA
GTCTGTTTTTTATGCAAAATCTAATTTAATATATTGATATTTATATCATTTTACGTTTCTCGTTCAGCTT
TTTTGTACAAACTTGTGATGGGGCTAGCTGTTGCTAGTGGGCAGATATAGATGTTATTCCGAGCAAGTCG
ATGAAGAAACCGCTTTTTGTTACAGTACAATGGAGTCTTTCAAGAGAAGATGTACCAATATACACTACAC
TCTTCAGAAGCAATGGGAGCTTTGGTCGAGTGAAAAAAAAATTTTCTCCATAAAGAAAGATCATATTATA
CGATGATGTAAGATATAATACCCGGTTGTAATGTACATTTAAGAGCAAGGTAAGAAGTGACAATAACTTC
TGTATGATCTTAGCATGTACCTCTTTTGGTGGGCTGAGAACTAAGATTCATCTTTTTGCGGAAGAATTTT
GCTATGAACTTCACAACTTTATGAAGTGGTTTAAGAGAATTACAAAAGAAATGACACAGACTCGAACACT
GTGACGCGTCGTCTTAGTAAAAAATAATAATTTGAGTCAAATAGCGCAGCTAATGCGAAACAAAGAAATG
AAGCATATACCATTCGTTGTATGATTTTTGTGTGGTTGCACTCGGTGCAGCGTACGACGCCATCTTAGGG
GCAGACATTAGAATGGTATATCCTTGNAANATATATATATATATATTGCTGAAATGTAAAAGGTAAGAAA
AGTTAGAAAGTAAGACGATTGCTAACCACCTATTGGAAAAAACAATAGGTCCTTAAATAATATTGTCAAC
TTCAAGTATTGTGATGCAAGCATTTAGTCATGAACGCTTCTCTATTCTATATGAAAAGCCGGTTCCGGCG
CTCTCACCTTTCCTTTTTCTCCCAATTTTTCAGTTGAAAAAGGTATATGCGTCAGGCGACCTCTGAAATT
AACAAAAAATTTCCAGTCATCGAATTTGATTCTGTGCGATAGCGCCCCTGTGTGTTCTCGTTATGTTGAG
GAAAAAAATAATGGTTGCTAAGAGATTCGAACTCTTGCATCTTACGATACCTGAGTATTCCCACAGTTAA
CTGCGGTCAAGATATTTCTTGAATCAGGCGCCTTAGACCGCTCGGCCAAACAACCAATTACTTGTTGAGA
AATAGAGTATAATTATCCTATAAATATAACGTTTTTGAACACACATGAACAAGGAAGTACAGGACAATTG
ATTTTGAAGAGAATGTGGATTTTGATGTAATCGTTGGGATTCCATTTTTAATAAGGCAATAATATTAGGT
ATGTAGATATACTAGAAGTTCTCCTCGGCGGCCGCCACGGCGATATCGGATCTCGAGGCCTCGGACTAGT
GGCGTAATCATGGTCATAGCTGTTTCCTGTGTGAAATTGTTATCCGCTCACAATTCCACACAACATACGA
GCCGCGGAAGCATAAAGTGTAAAGCCTGGGGTGCCTAATGAGTGAGCTAACTCACATTAATTGCGTTGCG
CTCACTGCCCGCTTTCCAGTCGGGAAACCTGTCGTGCCAGCTGCATTAATGAATCGGCCAACGCGCGGGG
AGAGGCGGTTTGCGTATTGGGCGCTCTTCCGCTTCCTCGCTCACTGACTCGCTGCGCTCGGTCGTTCGGC
TGCGGCGAGCGGTATCAGCTCACTCAAAGGCGGTAATACGGTTATCCACAGAATCAGGGGATAACGCAGG
AAAGAACATGTGAGCAAAAGGCCAGCAAAAGGCCAGGAACCGTAAAAAGGCCGCGTTGCTGGCGTTTTTC
CATAGGCTCCGCCCCCCTGACGAGCATCACAAAAATCGACGCTCAAGTCAGAGGTGGCGAAACCCGACAG
GACTATAAAGATACCAGGCGTTTCCCCCTGGAAGCTCCCTCGTGCGCTCTCCTGTTCCGACCCTGCCGCT
TACCGGATACCTGTCCGCCTTTCTCCCTTCGGGAAGCGTGGCGCTTTCTCATAGCTCACGCTGTAGGTAT
CTCAGTTCGGTGTAGGTCGTTCGCTCCAAGCTGGGCTGTGTGCACGAACCCCCCGTTCAGCCCGACCGCT
GCGCCTTATCCGGTAACTATCGTCTTGAGTCCAACCCGGTAAGACACGACTTATCGCCACTGGCAGCAGC
CACTGGTAACAGGATTAGCAGAGCGAGGTATGTAGGCGGTGCTACAGAGTTCTTGAAGTGGTGGCCTAAC
TACGGCTACACTAGAAGAACAGTATTTGGTATCTGCGCTCTGCTGAAGCCAGTTACCTTCGGAAAAAGAG
TTGGTAGCTCTTGATCCGGCAAACAAACCACCGCTGGTAGCGGTGGTTTTTTTGTTTGCAAGCAGCAGAT
TACGCGCAGAAAAAAAGGATCTCAAGAAGATCCTTTGATCTTTTCTACGGGGTCTGACGCTCAGTGGAAC
GAAAACTCACGTTAAGGGATTTTGGTCATGAGATTATCAAAAAGGATCTTCACCTAGATCCTTTTAAATT
AAAAATGAAGTTTTAAATCAATCTAAAGTATATATGAGTAAACTTGGTCTGACAGTTACCAATGCTTAAT
CAGTGAGGCACCTATCTCAGCGATCTGTCTATTTCGTTCATCCATAGTTGCCTGACTCCCCGTCGTGTAG
ATAACTACGATACGGGAGGGCTTACCATCTGGCCCCAGTGCTGCAATGATACCGCGAGACCCACGCTCAC
CGGCTCCAGATTTATCAGCAATAAACCAGCCAGCCGGAAGGGCCGAGCGCAGAAGTGGTCCTGCAACTTT
ATCCGCCTCCATCCAGTCTATTAATTGTTGCCGGGAAGCTAGAGTAAGTAGTTCGCCAGTTAATAGTTTG
CGCAACGTTGTTGCCATTGCTACAGGCATCGTGGTGTCACGCTCGTCGTTTGGTATGGCTTCATTCAGCT
CCGGTTCCCAACGATCAAGGCGAGTTACATGATCCCCCATGTTGTGCAAAAAAGCGGTTAGCTCCTTCGG
TCCTCCGATCGTTGTCAGAAGTAAGTTGGCCGCAGTGTTATCACTCATGGTTATGGCAGCACTGCATAAT
TCTCTTACTGTCATGCCATCCGTAAGATGCTTTTCTGTGACTGGTGAGTACTCAACCAAGTCATTCTGAG
AATAGTGTATGCGGCGACCGAGTTGCTCTTGCCCGGCGTCAATACGGGATAATACCGCGCCACATAGCAG
AACTTTAAAAGTGCTCATCATTGGAAAACGTTCTTCGGGGCGAAAACTCTCAAGGATCTTACCGCTGTTG
AGATCCAGTTCGATGTAACCCACTCGTGCACCCAACTGATCTTCAGCATCTTTTACTTTCACCAGCGTTT
CTGGGTGAGCAAAAACAGGAAGGCAAAATGCCGCAAAAAAGGGAATAAGGGCGACACGGAAATGTTGAAT
ACTCATACTCTTCCTTTTTCAATATTATTGAAGCATTTATCAGGGTTATTGTCTCATGAGCGGATACATA
TTTGAATGTATTTAGAAAAATAAACAAATAGGGGTTCCGCGCACATTTCCCCGAAAAGTGCCACCTGACG
TCTAAGAAACCATTATTATCATGACATTAACCTATAAAAATAGGCGTATCACGAGGCCCTTTCGTCTCGC
GCGTTTCGGTGATGACGGTGAAAACCTCTGACACATGCAGCTCCCGGAGACGGTCACAGCTTGTCTGTAA
GCGGATGCCGGGAGCAGACAAGCCCGTCAGGGCGCGTCAGCGGGTGTTGGCGGGTGTCGGGGCTGGCTTA
ACTATGCGGCATCAGAGCAGATTGTACTGAGAGTGCACCATAAAATTGTAAACGTTAATATTTTGTTAAA
ATTCGCGTTAAATTTTTGTTAAATCAGCTCATTTTTTAACCAATAGACCGAAATCGGCAAAATCCCTTAT
AAATCAAAAGAATAGCCCGAGATAGAGT
[37 nt withheld, positions 8079-8115]
AAAGAACGTGGACTCCAACGTCAAAGG
[63 nt withheld, positions 8143-8205]
G
[46 nt withheld, positions 8207-8252]
A
[95 nt withheld, positions 8254-8348]
TATGCGGTGTGAAATACCGCACAGATGCGTAAGGAGAAAATACCGCATCAGGCGCCATTCGCCATTCAGG
CTGCGCAACTGTTGGGAAGGGCGATCGGTGCGGGCCTCTTCGCTATTACGCCAGCTGGCGAAAGGGGGAT
GTGCTGCAAGGCGATTAAGTTGGGTAACGCCAGGGTTTTCCCAGTCACGACGTTGTAAAACGACGGCCAG
TGAATTGTAATACGACTCACTATAGGGCGAATTGGGGATCGATCCACTAGTTCTAGAGCGGCCGCCTACG
TCGTTAAGGCCGTTTCTGACAGAGTAAAATTCTTGAGGGAACTTTCACCATTATGGGAAATGGTTCAAGG
AGGTATTGACTTAAACTCCATCAAATGGTCAGGTCATTGAGTGTTTTTTATTTGTTGTATTTTTTTTTTT
TTAGAGAAAATCCTCCAATATATAAATTAGGAATCATAGTTTCATGATTTTCTGTTACACCTAACTTTTT
GTGTGGTGCCCTCCTCCTTGTCAATATTAATGTTAAAGTGCAATTCTTTTTCCTTATCACGTTGAGCCAT
TAGTATCAATTTGCTTACCTGTATTCCTTTACATCCTCCTTTTTCTCCTTCTTGATAAATGTATGTAGAT
TGCGTATATAGTTTCGTCTACCCTATGAACATATTCCATTTTGTAATTTCGTGTCGTTTCTATTATGAAT
TTCATTTATAAAGTTTATGTACAAATATCATAAAAAAAGAGAATCTTTTTAAGCAATCTTTTTATTGTCA
GTACTGAAGATCTTTAGAAAAACTCATCGAGCATCAAATGAAACTGCAATTTATTCATATCAGGATTATC
AATACCATATTTTTGAAAAAGCCGTTTCTGTAATGAAGGAGAAAACTCACCGAGGCAGTTCCATAGGATG
GCAAGATCCTGGTATCGGTCTGCGATTCCGACTCGTCCAACATCAATACAACCTATTAATTTCCCCTCGT
CAAAAATAAGGTTATCAAGTGAGAAATCACCATGAGTGACGACTGAATCCGGTGAGAATGGCAAAAGCTT
ATGCATTTCTTTCCAGACTTGTTCAACAGGCCAGCCATTACGCTCGTCATCAAAATCACTCGCATCAACC
AAACCGTTATTCATTCGTGATTGCGCCTGAGCGAGACGAAATACGCGATCGCTGTTAAAAGGACAATTAC
AAACAGGAATCGAATGCAACCGGCGCAGGAACACTGCCAGCGCATCAACAATATTTTCACCTGAATCAGG
ATATTCTTCTAATACCTGGAATGCTGTTTTGCCGGGGATCGCAGTGGTGAGTAACCATGCATCATCAGGA
GTACGGATAAAATGCTTGATGGTCGGAAGAGGCATAAATTCCGTCAGCCAGTTTAGTCTGACCATCTCAT
CTGTAACATCATTGGCAACGCTACCTTTGCCATGTTTCAGAAACAACTCTGGCGCATCGGGCTTCCCATA
CAATCGATAGATTGTCGCACCTGATTGCCCGACATTATCGCGAGCCCATTTATACCCATATAAATCAGCA
TCCATGTTGGAATTTAATCGCGGCCTCGAAACGTGAGTCTTTTCCTTACCCATGGTTGTTTCAATTGATG
TTCGGATGTGATGTGAGAACTGTATCCTAGCAAGATTTTAAAAGGAAGTATATGAAAGAAGAACCTCAGT
GGCAAATCCTAACCTTTTATATTTCTCTACAGGGGCGCGGCGTGGGGACAATTCAACGCGTCTGTGAGGG
GAGCGTTTCCCTGCTCGCAGGTCTGCAGCGAGGAGCCGTAATTTTTGCTTCGCGCCGTGCGGCCATCAAA
ATGTATGGATGCAAATGATTATACATGGGGATGTATGGGCTAAATGTACGGGCGACAGTCACATCATGCC
CCTGAGCTGCGCACGTCAAGACTGTCAAGGAGGGTATTCTGGGCCTCCATGTCGCTGGCCGGGTGACCCG
GCGGGGACGAGGCAAGCTAAACGATCTATATTACCCTGTTATCCCTAGCGGATCTG
Features (pLannotate 1.2.2; 36 found; start..end, strand, type, name):
      1..188     -  terminator     ADH1 terminator: S. cerevisiae ADH1; transcription terminator for the S. cerevisiae alcohol dehydrogenase 1 (ADH1) gene
    209..908     -  CDS            mNeonGreen (fragment): bright monomeric yellow-green fluorescent protein derived from LanYFP (Shaner et al., 2013)
   1321..1338    +  misc_feature   bom (fragment): basis of mobility region from pBR322
   1339..1470    -  rep_origin     M13 ori (fragment): M13 bacteriophage origin of replication; arrow indicates direction of (+) strand synthesis
   1735..1761    -  CDS            HA: HA (human influenza hemagglutinin) epitope tag
   1868..1890    -  CDS            3xHA (fragment): three tandem HA epitope tags
   1898..1920    -  CDS            3xHA (fragment): three tandem HA epitope tags
   2254..2487    -  CDS            VP16_HHV11 (fragment): Experimental evidence at protein level: Swiss-Prot protein existence level 1. May play a role in the aggregation of tegument proteins around nucleocapsids during virus morphogenesis. From Human herpesvirus 1 (strain 17) (HHV-1) (Human herpes simplex virus 1).
   2551..2578    -  misc_feature   MCS (fragment): pBluescript multiple cloning site
   2582..2706    +  protein_bind   attR2: mutant version of attR; recombination site for the Gateway® LR reaction LR Clonase™
   2750..3052    -  CDS            ccdB: CCDB_ECOLI - Also known as G, letB, letD. Experimental evidence at protein level: Swiss-Prot protein existence level 1. Toxic component of a type II toxin-antitoxin (TA) system, functioning in plasmid maintainence. Responsible for the post- segregational killing (PSK) of plasmid-free cells, also referred to as a plasmid addiction system. Half-life of over 2 hours. Cell killing by CcdB is accompanied by filamentation, defects in chromosome and plasmid segregation, defects in cell division, formation of anucleate cells, decreased DNA synthesis and plasmid loss. Interferes with the activity of DN
   3057..3215    -  CDS            ccdA (fragment): CCDA_ECO57 - Also known as H, letA. Experimental evidence at protein level: Swiss-Prot protein existence level 1. Antitoxin component of a type II toxin-antitoxin (TA) system which inhibits the post-segregational killing (PSK) of plasmid-free cells, also referred to as a plasmid addiction system. Binds to and blocks the activity of CcdB; will also remove bound CcdB protein from the CcdB-GyrA complex by forming a CcdA-CcdB complex, a process termed rejuvenation. Functions as a transcriptional corepressor for the ccdAB operon, repression also requires CcdB (By similarity). From Escherichia coli
   3394..4053    -  CDS            CmR: chloramphenicol acetyltransferase; cat; confers resistance to chloramphenicol
   4054..4083    -  promoter       cat promoter (fragment): promoter of the E. coli cat gene encoding chloramphenicol acetyltransferase
   4107..4137    -  promoter       lac UV5 promoter: E. coli lac promoter with an "up" mutation
   4162..4286    -  protein_bind   attR1: mutant version of attR; recombination site for the Gateway® LR reaction LR Clonase™
   4839..5248    -  promoter       LEU2 promoter: S. cerevisiae LEU2
   5388..5465    -  CDS            YO192_YEAST (fragment): Experimental evidence at protein level: Swiss-Prot protein existence level 1. From Saccharomyces cerevisiae (strain ATCC 204508 / S288c) (Baker's yeast).
   5567..5583    -  protein_bind   lac operator: The lac repressor binds to the lac operator to inhibit transcription in E. coli. This inhibition can be relieved by adding lactose or isopropyl-β-D-thiogalactopyranoside (IPTG). lac repressor encoded by lacI
   5605..5623    -  promoter       lac UV5 promoter (fragment): E. coli lac promoter with an "up" mutation
   5638..5659    -  protein_bind   CAP binding site: CAP binding activates transcription in the presence of cAMP. E. coli catabolite activator protein
   5672..5764    -  CDS            lacI (fragment): lac repressor; lacI; The lac repressor binds to the lac operator to inhibit transcription in E. coli. This inhibition can be relieved by adding lactose or isopropyl-β-D-thiogalactopyranoside (IPTG).
   5947..6535    -  rep_origin     ori: high-copy-number ColE1/pMB1/pBR322/pUC origin of replication
   6706..7566    -  CDS            AmpR: β-lactamase; bla; confers resistance to ampicillin, carbenicillin, and related antibiotics
   7567..7671    -  promoter       AmpR promoter: bla
   7766..7801    +  CDS            rop (fragment): Rop protein, which maintains plasmids at low copy number; rop
   7903..7952    +  misc_feature   bom (fragment): basis of mobility region from pBR322
   7953..8174    -  rep_origin     M13 ori (fragment) (sequence partly withheld): M13 bacteriophage origin of replication; arrow indicates direction of (+) strand synthesis
   8174..8330    -  rep_origin     f1 ori (fragment) (sequence partly withheld): f1 bacteriophage origin of replication; arrow indicates direction of (+) strand synthesis
   8349..8400    +  misc_feature   bom (fragment): basis of mobility region from pBR322
   8406..8563    -  CDS            lacZα (fragment): LacZα fragment of β-galactosidase; lacZ fragment
   8566..8584    +  promoter       T7 promoter: promoter for bacteriophage T7 RNA polymerase
   8568..8735    +  CDS            NFS1 (fragment): NFS1_YEAST - Also known as SPL1 From Saccharomyces cerevisiae (strain ATCC 204508 / S288c) (Baker's yeast).
   9103..9120    -  terminator     TEF terminator (fragment): Ashbya gossypii TEF terminator
   9132..9941    -  CDS            KanR: aminoglycoside phosphotransferase; aph(3')-Ia; confers resistance to kanamycin
   9956..10291   -  promoter       TEF promoter: Ashbya gossypii TEF promoter
