[The description below was written by a language model from this plasmid's Addgene catalogue record and pLannotate feature annotations shown in this document.]
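Description:
pSK247 is an empty Gateway destination vector for building yeast "dual yTRAP" aggregation sensors. It is an integrating yeast expression plasmid derived from pGAN049, in which the original synthetic transcription factor (aTF 43-8) and its binding sites were swapped for aTF 37-12 and its cognate sites. In E. coli it replicates from a high-copy ColE1/pUC-type origin and carries AmpR. The Gateway cassette adds chloramphenicol resistance and the ccdB toxin, so the unrecombined plasmid must be maintained in a ccdB-tolerant strain. For yeast, a KanMX-style cassette (Ashbya gossypii TEF promoter, aminoglycoside phosphotransferase, TEF terminator) confers G418 resistance. The LEU2 promoter and neighbouring NFS1 fragments annotated in the table are consistent with the homology used to target the linearised plasmid to the LEU2 locus.

The attR1–CmR–ccdB–attR2 cassette lies upstream, in the same orientation, of sequences annotated as a VP16 activation-domain fragment and HA epitope repeats. An LR reaction with an entry clone therefore replaces the cassette with a gene of interest fused to the aTF module. The DNA-binding portion of the aTF is not annotated. The record lists the SUP35 promoter and a minimal CYC1 promoter, neither of which is annotated in the table. By the stated design, the first presumably drives the fusion and the second, combined with the aTF binding sites, drives the reporter. That reporter is mNeonGreen followed by the ADH1 terminator.

In the yTRAP design, soluble fusion protein activates mNeonGreen, whereas aggregation or prion conversion should sequester it and lower fluorescence. The depositor notes that pSK247 can be paired with a companion sensor plasmid, pSK260, to follow two proteins in the same cell.
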