Addgene plasmid #131148: pSK247
Purpose: (Empty Backbone) dual yTRAP, Gateway destination vector of aTF2 fusion reporting on mNeonGreen
Depositing lab: Ahmad Khalil. Depositing organization: Boston University Main Campus. Publication: A Genetic Tool to Track Protein Aggregates and Control Prion Inheritance. Newby GA, Kiriakov S, Hallacli E, Kayatekin C, Tsvetkov P, Mancuso CP, Bonner JM, Hesse WR, Chakrabortee S, Manogaran AL, Liebman SW, Lindquist S, Khalil AS. Cell. 2017 Nov 2;171(4):966-979.e18. doi: 10.1016/j.cell.2017.09.041. Epub 2017 Oct 19. PubMed 29056345.
Backbone
  Vector backbone: pGAN049
  Backbone manufacturer: Gregory Newby
  Backbone size (bp): 10365
  Modifications to backbone: replaced aTF 43-8 and its binding sites with aTF 37-12 and its binding sites
  Vector type: Yeast Expression
  Promoter: pSUP35, min pCYC1
  Selectable markers: Neomycin (select with G418)
Growth in bacteria
  Bacterial resistance: Chloramphenicol and Ampicillin, 25 & 100 μg/mL
  Growth temperature: 30°C
  Growth strain: ccdB Survival
  Growth instructions: TG1 strain
  Copy number: High Copy
Gene/Insert
  Cloning method: Gibson Cloning
  Sequencing primers: 5′ cgtttacaatttcctgatgcggt; 3′ atgatcggtattattgtgtttgca
Terms and licenses: Academic/Nonprofit Terms; Industry Terms: Not Available to Industry
Depositor comments: This is one of the empty dual yTRAP sensor plasmids. To sense aggregation of your favorite protein, clone the coding sequence into a pENTR clone, then perform LR reaction with pSK247. The resulting expression clone should be linearized with NotI-HF enzyme prior to integration into the yeast genome. The sensor integrates into the LEU2 locus, and can be selected for using 100 ug/ml G418. It can be used in combination with pSK260.
How to cite: pSK247 was a gift from Ahmad Khalil (Addgene plasmid # 131148 ; http://n2t.net/addgene:131148 ; RRID:Addgene_131148)
